Addgene plasmid #12329: pCMX IkB alpha M
Depositing lab: Inder Verma. Depositing organization: Salk Institute for Biological Studies. Publication: Suppression of TNF-alpha-induced apoptosis by NF-kappaB. Van Antwerp DJ, Martin SJ, Kafri T, Green DR, Verma IM. Science. 1996 Nov 1. 274(5288):787-9. 10.1126/science.274.5288.787 PubMed 8864120.
Backbone
  Vector backbone: pCMX
  Backbone size w/o insert (bp): 4500
  Vector type: Mammalian Expression
Growth in bacteria
  Bacterial resistance: Ampicillin, 100 μg/mL
  Growth temperature: 37°C
  Growth strain: DH5alpha
  Copy number: High Copy
Gene/Insert
  Gene/Insert name: IkB alpha M (alt names: IkBaM; I kappa B alpha mutant)
  Species: M. musculus (mouse)
  Mutation: Dominant-negative mutant. Many signal transduction pathways resulting in NF-B activation culminate in a serine phosphorylation of IkB on residues 32 and 36. Phosphorylation of the COOH-terminal PEST sequence has been implicated in constitutive turnover of IkB. We combined the NH2- and COOH-terminal phosphorylation mutants into a single cDNA for this plasmid.
  Entrez Gene: Nfkbia (a.k.a. Nfkbi)
  Cloning method: Restriction Enzyme; 5′ cloning site EcoRI (not destroyed); 3′ cloning site EcoRI (not destroyed)
  Sequencing primers: 5′ T7
Terms and licenses: Academic/Nonprofit Terms; Industry Terms: Not Available to Industry
Depositor comments: IkB alpha M was generated by digestion of plasmids pCMX-IkBS32/36A and pCMX-IkBMutF with Eco NI and Bst EII and ligation of the small S32/36A fragment to the large vector/IkBMutF fragment.
How to cite: pCMX IkB alpha M was a gift from Inder Verma (Addgene plasmid # 12329 ; http://n2t.net/addgene:12329 ; RRID:Addgene_12329)
