[The description below was written by a language model from this plasmid's Addgene catalogue record and pLannotate feature annotations shown in this document.]
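Description:
pCMX IkB alpha M is a mammalian expression plasmid built on the pCMX backbone that carries a mutant mouse IκBα (Nfkbia) cDNA. It is propagated in E. coli as a high-copy plasmid through a ColE1/pUC-type origin and is selected with ampicillin via the β-lactamase gene and its native promoter. The annotated sequence is about 5.6 kb, consistent with a roughly 4.5 kb backbone plus an insert cloned between two retained EcoRI sites. The table also lists short fragments of lacI, lacZα, rop, bom, polyomavirus VP1 and an HIV-1 LTR. These look like backbone remnants or annotation matches rather than functional parts.

Expression is driven by the human cytomegalovirus immediate-early enhancer and promoter. A T7 promoter lies just upstream of the insert and serves as the sequencing primer site; it could also support in vitro transcription. Downstream of the 942 bp coding sequence is an SV40 early-region segment containing the small t intron and the SV40 polyadenylation signal, which provide splicing and 3′ end processing. An SV40 origin is also present and would allow episomal replication in cells expressing large T antigen.

The insert combines two classes of phosphorylation-site mutation. One is the N-terminal S32/36A change, which removes the serines whose signal-induced phosphorylation triggers IκBα degradation. The other is a set of mutations in the C-terminal PEST region ("MutF"), where phosphorylation has been implicated in constitutive turnover. The two were joined by swapping restriction fragments between the parental single-mutant plasmids. The record describes the product as a dominant-negative mutant. Since wild-type IκBα traps NF-κB/Rel dimers in the cytoplasm, it is suited to blocking NF-κB activation in transfected cells, as in the associated study of NF-κB and TNF-α-induced apoptosis.
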