Features (pLannotate 1.2.2; 23 found; start..end, strand, type, name):
      1..942     +  CDS            Nfkbia: IKBA_MOUSE - Also known as Ikba. Experimental evidence at protein level: Swiss-Prot protein existence level 1. Inhibits the activity of dimeric NF-kappa-B/REL complexes by trapping REL dimers in the cytoplasm through masking of their nuclear localization signals. On cellular stimulation by immune and proinflammatory responses, becomes phosphorylated promoting ubiquitination and degradation, enabling the dimeric RELA to translocate to the nucleus and activate transcription. From Mus musculus (Mouse).
   1023..1047    +  misc_feature   MCS (fragment): pBluescript multiple cloning site
   1094..1168    +  CDS            small t antigen (fragment): SV40 (simian virus 40) small t antigen
   1170..1235    +  intron         small t intron: SV40 (simian virus 40) small t antigen intron
   1365..1385    +  CDS            SV40 NLS: nuclear localization signal of SV40 (simian virus 40) large T antigen
   1392..1526    +  CDS            LT_POVHA (fragment): Protein inferred from homology: Swiss-Prot protein existence level 3. Isoform large T antigen is a key early protein essential for both driving viral replication and inducing cellular transformation. Plays a role in viral genome replication by driving entry of quiescent cells into the cell cycle and by autoregulating the synthesis of viral early mRNA. Displays highly oncogenic activities by corrupting the host cellular checkpoint mechanisms that guard cell division and the transcription, replication, and repair of DNA. Participates in the modulation of cellular gene expression preceeding viral
   1551..1634    +  CDS            large T antigen (fragment): large T antigen from SV40 (simian virus 40)
   1657..1791    +  polyA_signal   SV40 poly(A) signal: SV40 polyadenylation signal
   2140..2238    -  CDS            VP1_POVMP (fragment): Experimental evidence at protein level: Swiss-Prot protein existence level 1. Forms an icosahedral capsid with a T=7 symmetry and a 40 nm diameter. The capsid is composed of 72 pentamers linked to each other by disulfide bonds and associated with VP2 or VP3 proteins. Interacts with terminal alpha(2,3)-linked sialic acids on the cell surface to provide virion attachment to target cell. This attachment induces virion internalization predominantly through caveolin-mediated endocytosis. Once attached, the virion is internalized by caveolin- mediated endocytosis and traffics to the endoplasmic reti
   2249..2383    +  rep_origin     SV40 ori: SV40 origin of replication
   2382..2436    -  CDS            lacI (fragment): lac repressor; lacI; The lac repressor binds to the lac operator to inhibit transcription in E. coli. This inhibition can be relieved by adding lactose or isopropyl-β-D-thiogalactopyranoside (IPTG).
   2438..2488    -  CDS            lacI (fragment): lac repressor; lacI; The lac repressor binds to the lac operator to inhibit transcription in E. coli. This inhibition can be relieved by adding lactose or isopropyl-β-D-thiogalactopyranoside (IPTG).
   2671..3259    -  rep_origin     ori: high-copy-number ColE1/pMB1/pBR322/pUC origin of replication
   3430..4290    -  CDS            AmpR: β-lactamase; bla; confers resistance to ampicillin, carbenicillin, and related antibiotics
   4291..4395    -  promoter       AmpR promoter: bla
   4490..4525    +  CDS            rop (fragment): Rop protein, which maintains plasmids at low copy number; rop
   4627..4726    +  misc_feature   bom (fragment): basis of mobility region from pBR322
   4732..4799    -  CDS            lacZα (fragment): LacZα fragment of β-galactosidase; lacZ fragment
   4805..5184    +  enhancer       CMV enhancer: human cytomegalovirus immediate early enhancer
   5185..5388    +  promoter       CMV promoter: human cytomegalovirus (CMV) immediate early promoter
   5384..5417    +  LTR            5' LTR (truncated) (fragment): truncated 5' long terminal repeat (LTR) from HIV-1
   5433..5451    +  promoter       T7 promoter: promoter for bacteriophage T7 RNA polymerase
   5477..5500    +  misc_feature   MCS (fragment): pBluescript multiple cloning site
>Addgene plasmid #12329 | pCMX IkB alpha M | addgene full sequence | sequence record 160080 | Addgene NGS Result
ATGTTTCAGCCAGCTGGGCACGGCCAGGACTGGGCCATGGAGGGCCCGCGGGATGGCCTCAAGAAGGAGC
GCTTGGTGGACGATCGCCACGACGCAGGTCTAGACGCCATGAAGGACGAGGAGTACGAGCAAATGGTGAA
GGAGCTGCGGGAGATCCGCCTGCAGCCGCAGGAGGCGCCGCTGGCCGCCGAGCCCTGGAAGCAGCAGCTC
ACGGAGGACGGAGACTCGTTCCTGCACTTGGCAATCATCCACGAAGAGAAGCCGCTGACCATGGAAGTCA
TTGGTCAGGTGAAGGGAGACCTGGCCTTCCTCAACTTCCAGAACAACCTGCAGCAGACTCCACTCCACTT
GGCTGTGATCACCAACCAGCCAGGAATTGCTGAGGCACTTCTGAAAGCTGGCTGTGATCCTGAGCTCCGA
GACTTTCGAGGAAATACCCCTCTACATCTTGCCTGTGAGCAGGGCTGCCTGGCCAGTGTAGCAGTCTTGA
CGCAGACCTGCACACCCCAGCATCTCCACTCCGTCCTGCAGGCCACCAACTACAATGGCCACACGTGTCT
GCACCTAGCCTCTATCCACGGCTACCTGGCCATCGTGGAGCACTTGGTGACTTTGGGTGCTGATGTCAAC
GCTCAGGAGCCCTGCAATGGCCGGACAGCCCTCCACCTTGCGGTGGACCTGCAGAATCCTGACCTGGTTT
CGCTCTTGTTGAAATGTGGGGCTGATGTCAACAGGGTAACCTACCAAGGCTACTCCCCCTACCAGCTTAC
CTGGGGCCGCCCAAGTACCCGGATACAGCAGCAGCTGGGCCAGCTGACCTTGGAAAATCTCCAGATGCTA
CCTGAGGCCGAGGATGAGGAGGCCTATGACGCGGAGGCAGAGTTCGCAGAGGATGAGCTGCCCGATGATG
ACTGTGTGTTTGGAGGCCAGCGTCTGACATTATAAGTGGAAAGTGGCAAAAAGAATGTGGACTTGTATAT
TTGTACAAATAGAGTTTTATTTTTCTAAAAAAAAAAAAAAAAAGGAATTCGATATCAAGCTTCTCGAGGG
GGGGCCCGGTACCGATCCTGGCCAGCTAGCTAGGTAGCTAGAGGATCTTTGTGAAGGAACCTTACTTCTG
TGGTGTGACATAATTGGACAAACTACCTACAGAGATTTAAAGCTCTAAGGTAAATATAAAATTTTTAAGT
GTATAATGTGTTAAACTACTGATTCTAATTGTTTGTGTATTTTAGATTCCAACCTATGGAACTGATGAAT
GGGAGCAGTGGTGGAATGCCTTTAATGAGGAAAACCTGTTTTGCTCAGAAGAAATGCCATCTAGTGATGA
TGAGGCTACTGCTGACTCTCAACATTCTACTCCTCCAAAAAAGAAGAGAAAGGTAGAAGACCCCAAGGAC
TTTCCTTCAGAATTGCTAAGTTTTTTGAGTCATGCTGTGTTTAGTAATAGAACTCTTGCTTGCTTTGCTA
TTTACACCACAAAGGAAAAAGCTGCACTGCTATACAAGAAAATTATGGAAAAATATTTGATGTATAGTGC
CTTGACTAGAGATCATAATCAGCCATACCACATTTGTAGAGGTTTTACTTGCTTTAAAAAACCTCCCACA
CCTCCCCCTGAACCTGAAACATAAAATGAATGCAATTGTTGTTGTTAACTTGTTTATTGCAGCTTATAAT
GGTTACAAATAAAGCAATAGCATCACAAATTTCACAAATAAAGCATTTTTTTCACTGCATTCTAGTTGTG
GTTTGTCCAAACTCATCAATGTATCTTATCATGTCTGGATCAGCTTCAGAAGATGGCGGAGGGCCTCCAA
CACAGTAATTTTCCTCCCGACTCTTAAAATAGAAAATGTCAAGTCAGTTAAGCAGGAAGTGACTAACTGA
CCGCAGCTGGCCGTGCGACATCCTCTTTTAATTAGTTGCTAGGCAACTGCCCTCCAGAGGGCAGTGTGGT
TTTGCAAGAGGAAGCAAAAAGCCTCTCCACCCAGGCCTAGAATGTTTCCACCCAATCATTACTATGACAA
CAGCTGTTTTTTTTAGTATTAAGCAGAGGCCGGGGGCCCCTGGCCTCCGCTTACTCTGGAGAAAAAGAAG
AGAGGCATTGTAGAGGCTTCCAGAGGCAACTTGTCAAAACAGGACTGCTTCTATTTCTGTCACACTGTCT
GGCCCTGTCACAAGGTCCAGCACCTCCATACCCCCTTTAATAAGCAGTTTGGGAACGGGTGCGGGTCTTA
CTCCGCCCATCCCGCCCCTAACTCCGCCCAGTTCCGCCCATTCTCCGCCCCATGGCTGACTAATTTTTTT
TATTTATGCAGAGGCCGAGGCCGCCTCGGCCTCTGAGCTATTCCAGAAGTAGTGAGGAGGCTTTTTTGGA
GGCTGCATTAATGAATCGGCCAACGCGCGGGGAGAGGCGGTTTGCGTATTGGGCGCTCATTAATGAATCG
GCCAACGCGCGGGGAGAGGCGGTTTGCGTATTGGGCGCTCTTCCGCTTCCTCGCTCACTGACTCGCTGCG
CTCGGTCGTTCGGCTGCGGCGAGCGGTATCAGCTCACTCAAAGGCGGTAATACGGTTATCCACAGAATCA
GGGGATAACGCAGGAAAGAACATGTGAGCAAAAGGCCAGCAAAAGGCCAGGAACCGTAAAAAGGCCGCGT
TGCTGGCGTTTTTCCATAGGCTCCGCCCCCCTGACGAGCATCACAAAAATCGACGCTCAAGTCAGAGGTG
GCGAAACCCGACAGGACTATAAAGATACCAGGCGTTTCCCCCTGGAAGCTCCCTCGTGCGCTCTCCTGTT
CCGACCCTGCCGCTTACCGGATACCTGTCCGCCTTTCTCCCTTCGGGAAGCGTGGCGCTTTCTCATAGCT
CACGCTGTAGGTATCTCAGTTCGGTGTAGGTCGTTCGCTCCAAGCTGGGCTGTGTGCACGAACCCCCCGT
TCAGCCCGACCGCTGCGCCTTATCCGGTAACTATCGTCTTGAGTCCAACCCGGTAAGACACGACTTATCG
CCACTGGCAGCAGCCACTGGTAACAGGATTAGCAGAGCGAGGTATGTAGGCGGTGCTACAGAGTTCTTGA
AGTGGTGGCCTAACTACGGCTACACTAGAAGAACAGTATTTGGTATCTGCGCTCTGCTGAAGCCAGTTAC
CTTCGGAAAAAGAGTTGGTAGCTCTTGATCCGGCAAACAAACCACCGCTGGTAGCGGTGGTTTTTTTGTT
TGCAAGCAGCAGATTACGCGCAGAAAAAAAGGATCTCAAGAAGATCCTTTGATCTTTTCTACGGGGTCTG
ACGCTCAGTGGAACGAAAACTCACGTTAAGGGATTTTGGTCATGAGATTATCAAAAAGGATCTTCACCTA
GATCCTTTTAAATTAAAAATGAAGTTTTAAATCAATCTAAAGTATATATGAGTAAACTTGGTCTGACAGT
TACCAATGCTTAATCAGTGAGGCACCTATCTCAGCGATCTGTCTATTTCGTTCATCCATAGTTGCCTGAC
TCCCCGTCGTGTAGATAACTACGATACGGGAGGGCTTACCATCTGGCCCCAGTGCTGCAATGATACCGCG
AGACCCACGCTCACCGGCTCCAGATTTATCAGCAATAAACCAGCCAGCCGGAAGGGCCGAGCGCAGAAGT
GGTCCTGCAACTTTATCCGCCTCCATCCAGTCTATTAATTGTTGCCGGGAAGCTAGAGTAAGTAGTTCGC
CAGTTAATAGTTTGCGCAACGTTGTTGCCATTGCTACAGGCATCGTGGTGTCACGCTCGTCGTTTGGTAT
GGCTTCATTCAGCTCCGGTTCCCAACGATCAAGGCGAGTTACATGATCCCCCATGTTGTGCAAAAAAGCG
GTTAGCTCCTTCGGTCCTCCGATCGTTGTCAGAAGTAAGTTGGCCGCAGTGTTATCACTCATGGTTATGG
CAGCACTGCATAATTCTCTTACTGTCATGCCATCCGTAAGATGCTTTTCTGTGACTGGTGAGTACTCAAC
CAAGTCATTCTGAGAATAGTGTATGCGGCGACCGAGTTGCTCTTGCCCGGCGTCAATACGGGATAATACC
GCGCCACATAGCAGAACTTTAAAAGTGCTCATCATTGGAAAACGTTCTTCGGGGCGAAAACTCTCAAGGA
TCTTACCGCTGTTGAGATCCAGTTCGATGTAACCCACTCGTGCACCCAACTGATCTTCAGCATCTTTTAC
TTTCACCAGCGTTTCTGGGTGAGCAAAAACAGGAAGGCAAAATGCCGCAAAAAAGGGAATAAGGGCGACA
CGGAAATGTTGAATACTCATACTCTTCCTTTTTCAATATTATTGAAGCATTTATCAGGGTTATTGTCTCA
TGAGCGGATACATATTTGAATGTATTTAGAAAAATAAACAAATAGGGGTTCCGCGCACATTTCCCCGAAA
AGTGCCACCTGACGTCTAAGAAACCATTATTATCATGACATTAACCTATAAAAATAGGCGTATCACGAGG
CCCTTTCGTCTCGCGCGTTTCGGTGATGACGGTGAAAACCTCTGACACATGCAGCTCCCGGAGACGGTCA
CAGCTTGTCTGTAAGCGGATGCCGGGAGCAGACAAGCCCGTCAGGGCGCGTCAGCGGGTGTTGGCGGGTG
TCGGGGCTGGCTTAACTATGCGGCATCAGAGCAGATTGTACTGAGAGTGCACCATATGCGGTGTGAAATA
CCGCACAGATGCGTAAGGAGAAAATACCGCATCAGGCGCCATTCGCCATTCAGGCTGCGCAACTGTTGGG
AAGGGCGATCGGTGCGGGCCTCTTCGCTATTACGCCAGCGCGTTGACATTGATTATTGACTAGTTATTAA
TAGTAATCAATTACGGGGTCATTAGTTCATAGCCCATATATGGAGTTCCGCGTTACATAACTTACGGTAA
ATGGCCCGCCTGGCTGACCGCCCAACGACCCCCGCCCATTGACGTCAATAATGACGTATGTTCCCATAGT
AACGCCAATAGGGACTTTCCATTGACGTCAATGGGTGGAGTATTTACGGTAAACTGCCCACTTGGCAGTA
CATCAAGTGTATCATATGCCAAGTACGCCCCCTATTGACGTCAATGACGGTAAATGGCCCGCCTGGCATT
ATGCCCAGTACATGACCTTATGGGACTTTCCTACTTGGCAGTACATCTACGTATTAGTCATCGCTATTAC
CATGGTGATGCGGTTTTGGCAGTACATCAATGGGCGTGGATAGCGGTTTGACTCACGGGGATTTCCAAGT
CTCCACCCCATTGACGTCAATGGGAGTTTGTTTTGGCACCAAAATCAACGGGACTTTCCAAAATGTCGTA
ACAACTCCGCCCCATTGACGCAAATGGGCGGTAGGCGTGTACGGTGGGAGGTCTATATAAGCAGAGCTCT
CTGGCTAACTAGAGAACCCACTGCTTACTGGCTTATCGAAATTAATACGACTCACTATAGGGAGACCCAA
GCTGTACCAGATATCAGGATCCCCCGGGCTGCAGGAATTCCCAGCAGCAGCAGCAACAACAGTCAGACCT
CGCCAGCCAGCCGCCAGCAGCCTGCAGCCTGCACCCGCTCAGCCCCGCACAGCC
