>Addgene plasmid #12329 | pCMX IkB alpha M | addgene partial sequence | sequence record 18917 | T7 5'-TAATACGACTCACTATAGGG-3'
CCCCCGGGGCTGCAGGAATTCCCAGCAGCAGCAGCAACAACAGTCAGACCTCGCCAGCCAGCCGCCAGCA
GCCTGCAGCCTGCACCCGCTCAGCCCCGCACAGCCATGTTTCAGCCAGCTGGGCACGGCCAGGACTGGGC
CATGGAGGGCCCGCGGGATGGCCTCAAGAAGGAGCGCTTGGTGGACGATCGCCACGACGCAGGTCTAGAC
GCCATGAAGGACGAGGAGTACGAGCAAATGGTGAAGGAGCTGCGGGAGATCCGCCTGCAGCCGCAGGAGG
CGCCGCTGGCCGCCGAGCCCTGGAAGCAGCAGCTCACGGAGGACGGAGACTCGTTCCTGCACTTGGCAAT
CATCCACGAAGAGAAGCCGCTGACCATGGAAGTCATTGGTCAGGTGAAGGGAGACCTGGCCTTCCTCAAC
TTCCAGAACAACCTGCAGCAGACTCCACTCCACTTGGCTGTGATCACCAACCAGCCAGGAATTGCTGAGG
CACTTCTGAAAGCTGGCTGTGATCCTGAGCTCCGAGACTTTCGAGGAAATACCCCTCTACATCTTGCCTG
TGAGCAGGGCTGCCTGGCCAGTGTAGCAGTCTTGACGCAGACCTGCACACCCCAGCATCTCCACTCCGTC
CTGCAGGCCACCAACTACAATGGCCACACGTGTCTGCACCTAGCCTCTATCCACGGCTACCTGGCCATCG
TGGAGCACTTGGTGACTTTGGGTGCTGAT
